>Addgene plasmid #45226 | mCherry KNL1 wt hardened and RVSF->AAAA | addgene full sequence | sequence record 461298 | Addgene NGS Result
CGTTACATAACTTACGGTAAATGGCCCGCCTGGCTGACCGCCCAACGACCCCCGCCCATTGACGTCAATA
ATGACGTATGTTCCCATAGTAACGCCAATAGGGACTTTCCATTGACGTCAATGGGTGGAGTATTTACGGT
AAACTGCCCACTTGGCAGTACATCAAGTGTATCATATGCCAAGTACGCCCCCTATTGACGTCAATGACGG
TAAATGGCCCGCCTGGCATTATGCCCAGTACATGACCTTATGGGACTTTCCTACTTGGCAGTACATCTAC
GTATTAGTCATCGCTATTACCATGGTGATGCGGTTTTGGCAGTACATCAATGGGCGTGGATAGCGGTTTG
ACTCACGGGGATTTCCAAGTCTCCACCCCATTGACGTCAATGGGAGTTTGTTTTGGCACCAAAATCAACG
GGACTTTCCAAAATGTCGTAACAACTCCGCCCCATTGACGCAAATGGGCGGTAGGCGTGTACGGTGGGAG
GTCTATATAAGCAGAGCTGGTTTAGTGAACCGTCAGATCCGCTAGCGCTACCGGTCGCCACCATGGTGAG
CAAGGGCGAGGAGGATAACATGGCCATCATCAAGGAGTTCATGCGCTTCAAGGTGCACATGGAGGGCTCC
GTGAACGGCCACGAGTTCGAGATCGAGGGCGAGGGCGAGGGCCGCCCCTACGAGGGCACCCAGACCGCCA
AGCTGAAGGTGACCAAGGGTGGCCCCCTGCCCTTCGCCTGGGACATCCTGTCCCCTCAGTTCATGTACGG
CTCCAAGGCCTACGTGAAGCACCCCGCCGACATCCCCGACTACTTGAAGCTGTCCTTCCCCGAGGGCTTC
AAGTGGGAGCGCGTGATGAACTTCGAGGACGGCGGCGTGGTGACCGTGACCCAGGACTCCTCCCTGCAGG
ACGGCGAGTTCATCTACAAGGTGAAGCTGCGCGGCACCAACTTCCCCTCCGACGGCCCCGTAATGCAGAA
GAAGACCATGGGCTGGGAGGCCTCCTCCGAGCGGATGTACCCCGAGGACGGCGCCCTGAAGGGCGAGATC
AAGCAGAGGCTGAAGCTGAAGGACGGCGGCCACTACGACGCTGAGGTCAAGACCACCTACAAGGCCAAGA
AGCCCGTGCAGCTGCCCGGCGCCTACAACGTCAACATCAAGTTGGACATCACCTCCCACAACGAGGACTA
CACCATCGTGGAACAGTACGAACGCGCCGAGGGCCGCCACTCCACCGGCGGCATGGACGAGCTGTACAAG
TCCGGAGGGGATCGGTGGAGCTCCACCGGTGGCGGCCGCTCTAGAGAGAATCTTTATTTTCAGGGCGCCG
CCAAATTCAAAGAAACCGCTGCTGCTAAATTCGAACGCCAGCACATGGACAGCGGAGGTGGAGGTACTAG
TCTCGAGATGGATGGGGTGTCTTCAGAGGCTAATGAAGAAAATGACAATATAGAGAGACCTGTTAGAAGA
CGGCATTCTTCAATATTGAAACCCCCAAGGAGTCCTCTTCAGGACCTCAGAGGTGGGAATGAAACAGTTC
AAGAGTCAAACGCGTTAAGGAATAAGAAAAACTCTCGTGCAGCCGCCGCTGCAGATACTATAAAGGTATT
CCAGACGGAGTCTCATATGAAAATAGTGAGAAAGTCAGAAATGGAAGAAACAGAAGCAGGAGAAAATCTT
CTTTTGATACAGAATAAGAAATTAGAAGATAATTACTGTGAAATTACTGGGATGAACACATTGCTTTCTG
CTCCCATTCATACCCAGATGCAACAGAAGGAGTTTTCAATTATAGAACATACCCGTGAAAGGAAACATGC
AAATGACCAGACAGTCATTTTTTCAGATGAAAACCAGATGGACCTGACATCAAGTCACACTGTAATGATT
ACCAAAGGCCTTTTAGATAATCCCATAAGTGGAAAGTCCACCAAGATAGATACCACATCATTTCTAGCTA
ATTTAAAGCTTCACACCGAGGACTCAAGAATGAAAAAAGAAGTAAATTTTTCCGTGGATCAAAACACTTC
TTCAGAAAATAAAATAGATTTCAATGACTTCATAAAAAGATTGAAAACAGGAAAATGTAGTGCTTTTCCT
GATGTGCCTGATAAAGAAAATTTTGAGATACCTATTTATTCCAAGGAACCGAACAGTGCCTCTTCTACAC
ATCAAATGCATGTATCTCTTAAGGAAGATGAAAATAACAGTAATATTACTAGGCTCTTTAGAGAAAAAGA
TGATGGGATGAATTTCACCCAGTGTCATACAGCCAATATTCAGACATTGATTCCCACATCCAGTGAGACC
AACTCACGGGAATCTAAAGGTAATGATATTACAATTTATGGCAATGACTTTATGGACTTGACATTTAACC
ACACTTTGCAGATCTTACCTGCAACAGGTAATTTTTCTGAAATAGAAAATCAAACTCAGAATGCCATGGA
TGTAACAACAGGTTATGGAACTAAAGCTTCAGGAAATAAAACAGTTTTTAAGAGTAAACAAAATACTGCT
TTTCAAGACCTTTCCATAAACTCTGCAGACAAAATACATATTACCAGAAGTCATATTATGGGGGCAGAAA
CTCACATAGTCTCACAGACTTGTAATCAGGATGCCAGAATATTAGCCATGACCCCAGAATCTATATATTC
TAATCCATCTATTCAAGGTTGTAAGACTGTTTTCTATTCTAGTTGTAATGATGCCATGGAAATGACCAAA
TGTCTCTCAAATATGAGAGAGGAGAAAAATTTGCTAAAGCATGACAGTAATTATTCTAAAATGTATTGCA
ATCCAGATGCTATGTCTTCTCTCACAGAGAAAACTATTTATTCCGGAGAGGAGAACATGGACATTACCAA
GAGTCATACAGTTGCAATAGATAATCAAATTTTTAAACAAGATCAATCAAATGTGCAAATAGCAGCTGCA
CCAACACCCGAAAAAGAAATGATGCTCCAAAATCTTATGACCACATCAGAAGATGAGAAAATGAATGTAA
ATTGTAACTCAGTTCCTCATGTATCTAAGGAAAGAATACAGCAGAGCCTGTCAAATCCTTTGTCTATTTC
ATTGACTGATAGAAAGACTGAACTCTTATCAGGTGAAAATATGGATTTGACTGAAAGTCACACAAGTAAC
TTAGGAAGTCAGGTTCCTCTTGCAGCTTATAATCTAGCACCGGAGAGTACCAGTGAATCTCACTCTCAGA
GCAAAAGCTCTTCAGATGAATGTGAAGAAATTACCAAAAGTCGTAATGAACCATTTCAGCGATCAGACAT
AATAGCCAAAAACAGCTTAACCGACACCTGGAACAAAGACAAAGATTGGGTTTTGAAGATTTTGCCCTAC
CTTGATAAAGATTCTCCTCAGTCAGCTGATTGTAATCAGGAGATAGCAACAAGCCATAATATAGTCTACT
GTGGTGGAGTTCTTGATAAACAAATAACTAATAGAAATACAGTATCATGGGAACAATCTTTGTTTTCTAC
CACAAAGCCATTATTTTCATCAGGACAGTTCTCTATGAAAAATCATGATACTGCTATAAGTAGTCATACA
GTGAAATCTGTACTAGGCCAGAATTCTAAACTGGCTGAGCCACTGAGGAAAAGTTTAAGCAATCCCACAC
CTGACTATTGCCATGACAAGATGATTATATGTTCAGAGGAAGAGCAAAATATGGATCTAACAAAGAGCCA
CACTGTCGTCATTGGATTTGGTCCTTCTGAACTACAAGAACTTGGTAAAACTAATTTAGAACACACTACT
GGCCAGCTAACAACAATGAACAGACAGATAGCTGTAAAAGTTGAAAAATGTGGTAAAAGTCCCATAGAAA
AAAGTGGAGTGCTTAAATCTAACTGTATTATGGATGTGTTAGAGGACGAAAGTGTACAGAAACCTAAATT
TCCAAAGGAAAAGCAAAATGTCAAAATTTGGGGAAGGAAAAGTGTTGGTGGACCAAAAATTGATAAGACT
ATTGTATTTTCAGAAGACGATAAGAATGATATGGATATCACTAAGAGTTATACAATAGAAATAAACCATA
GACCTTTATTAGAGAAACGTGATTGTCATTTGGTGCCATTGGCAGGAACTTCTGAAACTATTTTATATAC
ATGTGGGCAGGATGACATGGAGATCACTAGGAGTCACACAACTGCCTTAGAATGTAAAACTCTCCTGCCA
AACGAAATAGCTATTAGGCCCATGGACAAAACCGTATTGTTCACAGATAATTACAGTGATCTGGAAGTCA
CCGATTCCCATACTGTTTTCATTGACTGTCAAGCCACAGAGAAAATACTTGAAGAAAACCCTAAATTTGG
AATAGGAAAAGGAAAAAACTTGGGTGTTTCCTTTCCTAAGGATAATAGCTGTGTTCAAGAAATCGCTGAA
AAACAAGCACTGGCTGTAGGAAACAAAATAGTTCTTCACACCGAGCAAAAGCAACAACTCTTTGCTGCTA
CTAATAGAACTACTAATGAAATCATCAAATTTCATAGTGCTGCTATGGATGAAAAGGTCATAGGGAAAGT
TGTAGACCAGGCCTGTACATTGGAAAAAGCGCAAGTTGAAAGCTGTCAGTTAAATAATAGAGATAGAAGA
AATGTGGACTTTACAAGTAGTCATGCAACTGCTGTTTGTGGATCCAGTGATAATTATTCCTGTTTACCAA
ATGTTATTTCCTGTACTGATAATTTGGAGGGTAGTGCCATGCTCTTATGTGATAAAGATGAGGAAAAAGC
CAATTATTGCCCAGTGCAAAATGATCTTGCTTATGCAAATGATTTTGCCAGTGAATATTACTTGGAATCT
GAGGGACAGCCTCTCTCTGCTCCTTGTCCTTTGTTAGAGAAGGAAGAAGTTATTCAAACCAGTACCAAAG
GACAGTTAGACTGTGTTATAACACTGCACAAAGATCAAGATCTGATTAAGGATCCACGAAATCTATTGGC
TAATCAAACTTTAGTATATAGTCAAGATCTGGGGGAGATGACTAAACTTAATTCAAAGCGAGTATCTTTT
AAGCTTCCAAAGGATCAAATGAAAGTCTATGTTGATGACATTTATGTTATTCCTCAGCCTCATTTCTCAA
CCGACCAACCTCCATTACCTAAAAAAGGACAGAGTAGTATCAATAAAGAAGAAGTAATACTGTCTAAAGC
TGGAAATAAGAGTTTAAATATTATAGAAAATTCCTCTGCACCCATATGTGAAAACAAGCCCAAAATACTC
AATAGTGAGGAATGGTTTGCTGCAGCCTGTAAAAAAGAACTGAAGGAAAATATTCAAACAACTAACTATA
ATACAGCTCTAGATCTCCACAGTAACTCAGACGTAACTAAGCAAGTCATTCAAACTCATGTCAATGCTGG
AGAAGCACCAGATCCTGTAATTACATCTAATGTTCCATGTTTTCATAGTATCAAACCAAATCTGAATAAT
TTGAATGGAAAAACTGGAGAGTTTTTAGCCTTTCAAACTGTTCATCTACCACCCCTTCCAGAGCAATTAC
TTGAATTAGGAAATAAGGCACACAATGATATGCATATAGTGCAAGCTACAGAAATACATAATATTAACAT
AATCTCCAGCAATGCTAAAGATAGTAGAGATGAGGAAAATAAAAAGTCTCATAATGGAGCTGAAACCACC
TCTCTACCGCCAAAGACAGTTTTTAAAGATAAAGTAAGGAGATGTTCTTTGGGAATCTTTTTGCCTAGAT
TGCCCAACAAGAGAAATTGTAGTGTCACTGGTATTGATGACCTGGAACAGATTCCAGCAGACACAACTGA
TATAAATCACTTAGAAACTCAGCCGGTCTCTAGCAAAGATTCAGGCATTGGATCTGTTGCAGGTAAACTG
AACCTAAGTCCTTCTCAATATATAAATGAGGAAAATCTTCCTGTATATCCTGATGAGATCAATTCTTCAG
ACTCTATTAACATAGAAACTGAGGAAAAGGCCTTGATTGAGACATACCAAAAAGAGATTTCACCATATGA
AAATAAAATGGGAAAAACTTGCAATAGCCAAAAAAGAACGTGGGTACAAGAAGAAGAAGATATTCATAAG
GAGAAAAAAATCAGAAAAAATGAGATTAAGTTTAGTGATACGACACAAGATCGGGAGATTTTTGATCACC
ATACTGAAGAGGATATAGATAAAAGTGCTAACAGTGTATTGATAAAAAACCTGAGCAGGACCCCATCTAG
TTGCAGCAGCTCTCTGGATTCAATCAAGGCTGATGGGACCTCTCTGGACTTCAGCACTTACCGCAGTAGT
CAAATGGAATCACAGTTTCTCAGAGATACTATTTGTGAAGAGAGCTTGAGGGAGAAACTCCAAGATGGGA
GAATAACAATAAGGGAGTTCTTTATACTTCTCCAGGTCCACATCTTGATACAGAAACCCCGACAGAGCAA
TCTCCCAGGCAATTTTACTGTAAACACACCACCTACTCCAGAAGACCTGATGTTAAGTCAATATGTTTAC
CGACCCAAGATACAGATTTATAGAGAAGATTGTGAGGCTCGTCGCCAAAAGATTGAAGAATTAAAGCTTT
CTGCATCGAACCAAGATAAGCTGTTGGTTGATATAAATAAGAACCTGTGGGAAAAAATGAGACACTGCTC
TGACAAAGAGCTGAAGGCCTTTGGAATTTATCTTAACAAAATAAAGTCATGTTTTACCAAGATGACTAAA
GTCTTCACTCACCAAGGAAAAGTGGCTCTGTATGGCAAGCTGGTGCAGTCAGCTCAGAATGAGAGGGAGA
AACTTCAAATAAAGATAGATGAGATGGATAAAATACTTAAGAAGATCGATAACTGCCTCACTGAGATGGA
AACAGAAACTAAGAATTTGGAGGATGAAGGGAAAAACAATCCTGTGGAAGAATGGGATTCTGAAATGAGA
GCTGCAGAAAAAGAATTGGAACAGCTGAAAACTGAAGAAGAGGAGCTTCAAAGAAATCTCTTAGAACTGG
AGGTACAAAAAGAGCAGACCCTTGCTCAAATAGACTTTATGCAAAAACAAAGAAATAGAACTGAAGAGCT
ACTGGATCAGTTGAGCTTGTCTGAGTGGGATGTCGTTGAGTGGAGTGATGATCAAGCTGTATTCACCTTT
GTTTATGACACGATACAACTCACCATCACCTTTGAAGAGTCAGTTGTTGGTTTCCCTTTCCTGGACAAGC
GTTATAGGAAGATTGTTGATGTCAATTTTCAATCTCTGTTAGATGAGGATCAAGCTCCTCCTTCCTCCCT
TTTAGTTCATAAGCTTATTTTCCAGTACGTTGAAGAAAAGGAATCCTGGAAGAAGACATGTACAACCCAG
CATCAGTTACCCAAGATGCTTGAAGAATTCTCACTGGTAGTGCACCATTGCAGACTCCTTGGAGAGGAGA
TTGAGTATTTAAAGAGATGGGGACCAAATTATAACCTAATGAACATAGATATTAATAATAATGAATTGAG
ACTTTTATTCTCTAGCTCCGCAGCATTTGCAAAGTTTGAAATAACTTTGTTTCTCTCAGCCTATTATCCA
TCTGTACCATTACCTTCCACCATTCAGAATCACGTTGGGAACACTAGCCAAGATGATATTGCTACCATTC
TATCTAAAGTGCCACTGGAGAACAACTACCTGAAGAATGTAGTCAAGCAAATTTACCAAGATCTGTTTCA
GGACTGCCATTTCTACCACTAGCAATTGTTGTTGTTAACTTGTTTATTGCAGCTTATAATGGTTACAAAT
AAAGCAATAGCATCACAAATTTCACAAATAAAGCATTTTTTTCACTGCATTCTAGTTGTGGTTTGTCCAA
ACTCATCAATGTATCTTAACGCGTAAATTGTAAGCGTTAATATTTTGTTAAAATTCGCGTTAAATTTTTG
TTAAATCAGCTCATTTTTTAACCAATAGGCCGAAATCGGCAAAATCCCTTATAAATCAAAAGAATAGACC
GAGATAGGGT
[37 nt withheld, positions 7991-8027]
AAAGAACGTGGACTCCAACGTCAAAGG
[49 nt withheld, positions 8055-8103]
T
[91 nt withheld, positions 8105-8195]
G
[124 nt withheld, positions 8197-8320]
CAGGTGGCACTTTTCGGGGAAATGTGCGCGGAACCCCTATTTGTTTATTTTTCTAAATACATTCAAATAT
GTATCCGCTCATGAGACAATAACCCTGATAAATGCTTCAATAATATTGAAAAAGGAAGAGTCCTGAGGCG
GAAAGAACCAGCTGTGGAATGTGTGTCAGTTAGGGTGTGGAAAGTCCCCAGGCTCCCCAGCAGGCAGAAG
TATGCAAAGCATGCATCTCAATTAGTCAGCAACCAGGTGTGGAAAGTCCCCAGGCTCCCCAGCAGGCAGA
AGTATGCAAAGCATGCATCTCAATTAGTCAGCAACCATAGTCCCGCCCCTAACTCCGCCCATCCCGCCCC
TAACTCCGCCCAGTTCCGCCCATTCTCCGCCCCATGGCTGACTAATTTTTTTTATTTATGCAGAGGCCGA
GGCCGCCTCGGCCTCTGAGCTATTCCAGAAGTAGTGAGGAGGCTTTTTTGGAGGCCTAGGCTTTTGCAAA
GATCGATCAAGAGACAGGATGAGGATCGTTTCGCATGATTGAACAAGATGGATTGCACGCAGGTTCTCCG
GCCGCTTGGGTGGAGAGGCTATTCGGCTATGACTGGGCACAACAGACAATCGGCTGCTCTGATGCCGCCG
TGTTCCGGCTGTCAGCGCAGGGGCGCCCGGTTCTTTTTGTCAAGACCGACCTGTCCGGTGCCCTGAATGA
ACTGCAAGACGAGGCAGCGCGGCTATCGTGGCTGGCCACGACGGGCGTTCCTTGCGCAGCTGTGCTCGAC
GTTGTCACTGAAGCGGGAAGGGACTGGCTGCTATTGGGCGAAGTGCCGGGGCAGGATCTCCTGTCATCTC
ACCTTGCTCCTGCCGAGAAAGTATCCATCATGGCTGATGCAATGCGGCGGCTGCATACGCTTGATCCGGC
TACCTGCCCATTCGACCACCAAGCGAAACATCGCATCGAGCGAGCACGTACTCGGATGGAAGCCGGTCTT
GTCGATCAGGATGATCTGGACGAAGAGCATCAGGGGCTCGCGCCAGCCGAACTGTTCGCCAGGCTCAAGG
CGAGCATGCCCGACGGCGAGGATCTCGTCGTGACCCATGGCGATGCCTGCTTGCCGAATATCATGGTGGA
AAATGGCCGCTTTTCTGGATTCATCGACTGTGGCCGGCTGGGTGTGGCGGACCGCTATCAGGACATAGCG
TTGGCTACCCGTGATATTGCTGAAGAGCTTGGCGGCGAATGGGCTGACCGCTTCCTCGTGCTTTACGGTA
TCGCCGCTCCCGATTCGCAGCGCATCGCCTTCTATCGCCTTCTTGACGAGTTCTTCTGAGCGGGACTCTG
GGGTTCGAAATGACCGACCAAGCGACGCCCAACCTGCCATCACGAGATTTCGATTCCACCGCCGCCTTCT
ATGAAAGGTTGGGCTTCGGAATCGTTTTCCGGGACGCCGGCTGGATGATCCTCCAGCGCGGGGATCTCAT
GCTGGAGTTCTTCGCCCACCCTAGGGGGAGGCTAACTGAAACACGGAAGGAGACAATACCGGAAGGAACC
CGCGCTATGACGGCAATAAAAAGACAGAATAAAACGCACGGTGTTGGGTCGTTTGTTCATAAACGCGGGG
TTCGGTCCCAGGGCTGGCACTCTGTCGATACCCCACCGAGACCCCATTGGGGCCAATACGCCCGCGTTTC
TTCCTTTTCCCCACCCCACCCCCCAAGTTCGGGTGAAGGCCCAGGGCTCGCAGCCAACGTCGGGGCGGCA
GGCCCTGCCATAGCCTCAGGTTACTCATATATACTTTAGATTGATTTAAAACTTCATTTTTAATTTAAAA
GGATCTAGGTGAAGATCCTTTTTGATAATCTCATGACCAAAATCCCTTAACGTGAGTTTTCGTTCCACTG
AGCGTCAGACCCCGTAGAAAAGATCAAAGGATCTTCTTGAGATCCTTTTTTTCTGCGCGTAATCTGCTGC
TTGCAAACAAAAAAACCACCGCTACCAGCGGTGGTTTGTTTGCCGGATCAAGAGCTACCAACTCTTTTTC
CGAAGGTAACTGGCTTCAGCAGAGCGCAGATACCAAATACTGTTCTTCTAGTGTAGCCGTAGTTAGGCCA
CCACTTCAAGAACTCTGTAGCACCGCCTACATACCTCGCTCTGCTAATCCTGTTACCAGTGGCTGCTGCC
AGTGGCGATAAGTCGTGTCTTACCGGGTTGGACTCAAGACGATAGTTACCGGATAAGGCGCAGCGGTCGG
GCTGAACGGGGGGTTCGTGCACACAGCCCAGCTTGGAGCGAACGACCTACACCGAACTGAGATACCTACA
GCGTGAGCTATGAGAAAGCGCCACGCTTCCCGAAGGGAGAAAGGCGGACAGGTATCCGGTAAGCGGCAGG
GTCGGAACAGGAGAGCGCACGAGGGAGCTTCCAGGGGGAAACGCCTGGTATCTTTATAGTCCTGTCGGGT
TTCGCCACCTCTGACTTGAGCGTCGATTTTTGTGATGCTCGTCAGGGGGGCGGAGCCTATGGAAAAACGC
CAGCAACGCGGCCTTTTTACGGTTCCTGGCCTTTTGCTGGCCTTTTGCTCACATGTTCTTTCCTGCGTTA
TCCCCTGATTCTGTGGATAACCGTATTACCGCCATGCATTAGTTATTAATAGTAATCAATTACGGGGTCA
TTAGTTCATAGCCCATATATGGAGTTCCG
Features (pLannotate 1.2.2; 16 found; start..end, strand, type, name):
      1..304     +  enhancer       CMV enhancer: human cytomegalovirus immediate early enhancer
    305..508     +  promoter       CMV promoter: human cytomegalovirus (CMV) immediate early promoter
    553..1260    +  CDS            mCherry: mCherry is a basic (constitutively fluorescent) red fluorescent protein published in 2004, derived from Discosoma sp.. It is reported to be a very rapidly-maturing monomer with low acid sensitivity.
   1287..1305    +  misc_feature   MCS (fragment): pBluescript multiple cloning site
   1306..1325    +  CDS            capTEV™ (fragment): composite tag for in vivo biotinylation, TEV protease cleavage, and 6xHis tagging
   1339..1383    +  CDS            S-Tag: affinity and epitope tag derived from pancreatic ribonuclease A
   1408..7719    +  CDS            KNL1 (fragment): KNL1_HUMAN - Also known as CASC5, KIAA1570. Experimental evidence at protein level: Swiss-Prot protein existence level 1. Performs two crucial functions during mitosis: it is essential for spindle-assembly checkpoint signaling and for correct chromosome alignment. Required for attachment of the kinetochores to the spindle microtubules. Directly links BUB1 and BUB1B to kinetochores. Part of the MIS12 complex, which may be fundamental for kinetochore formation and proper chromosome segregation during mitosis. Acts in coordination with CENPK to recruit the NDC80 complex to the outer kinetochore.
   7737..7858    +  polyA_signal   SV40 poly(A) signal: SV40 polyadenylation signal
   7892..8320    -  rep_origin     f1 ori (sequence partly withheld): f1 bacteriophage origin of replication; arrow indicates direction of (+) strand synthesis
   8347..8451    +  promoter       AmpR promoter: bla
   8453..8810    +  promoter       SV40 promoter: SV40 enhancer and early promoter
   8845..9639    +  CDS            NeoR/KanR: aminoglycoside phosphotransferase from Tn5; aph(3')-II (or nptII); confers resistance to neomycin, kanamycin, and G418 (Geneticin®)
   9660..9812    +  CDS            ble (fragment): BLE_KLEPN - Experimental evidence at protein level: Swiss-Prot protein existence level 1. Binding protein with a strong affinity to the bleomycin family of antibiotics. Binds to CL990; an antimitotic-antibiotic compound. From Klebsiella pneumoniae.
   9871..9918    +  polyA_signal   HSV TK poly(A) signal: herpes simplex virus thymidine kinase polyadenylation signal (Cole and Stacy, 1985)
  10247..10835   +  rep_origin     ori: high-copy-number ColE1/pMB1/pBR322/pUC origin of replication
  10950..11009   +  enhancer       CMV enhancer (fragment): human cytomegalovirus immediate early enhancer
