[The description below was written by a language model from this plasmid's Addgene catalogue record and pLannotate feature annotations shown in this document.]
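Description:
mCherry KNL1 wt hardened and RVSF->AAAA is an 11 kb mammalian expression plasmid that produces a fluorescently tagged mutant form of the human kinetochore protein KNL1 (also called CASC5). The catalogue lists the backbone as unknown. The feature table shows a high-copy ColE1/pUC origin and an f1 origin. It also shows a NeoR/KanR cassette preceded by both a bacterial bla promoter and the SV40 early promoter and terminated by the HSV TK polyadenylation signal. This dual-promoter marker gives kanamycin resistance for propagation in E. coli and could in principle allow G418 selection in mammalian cells. A short ble-like fragment annotated just after the marker appears to be a residual partial match rather than a functional gene.

The expression unit is driven by the CMV immediate-early enhancer and promoter and ends with an SV40 poly(A) signal. It encodes mCherry at the N terminus, followed by a short linker containing a TEV protease site fragment and an S-tag (recorded in the catalogue as "TEV S15"). The KNL1 coding sequence, about 6.3 kb, follows these tags. Two changes are recorded in KNL1. The RVSF motif at position 58 is replaced by AAAA, and the sequence is "hardened", that is, made resistant to a KNL1 siRNA. The exact changes conferring that resistance are not detailed in the record.

The associated publication concerns regulated targeting of protein phosphatase 1 to the outer kinetochore by KNL1 in opposition to Aurora B kinase. RVSF corresponds to a canonical PP1-docking motif. The construct is therefore suited to knockdown-and-replacement experiments, in which endogenous KNL1 is depleted and the red-fluorescent motif mutant is expressed and imaged in its place.
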