Addgene plasmid #45226: mCherry KNL1 wt hardened and RVSF->AAAA
Depositing lab: Iain Cheeseman & Michael Lampson. Depositing organization: University of Pennsylvania. Publication: Regulated targeting of protein phosphatase 1 to the outer kinetochore by KNL1 opposes Aurora B kinase. Liu D, Vleugel M, Backer CB, Hori T, Fukagawa T, Cheeseman IM, Lampson MA. J Cell Biol. 2010 Mar 22;188(6):809-20. doi: 10.1083/jcb.201001006. Epub 2010 Mar 15. PubMed 20231380.
Backbone
  Vector backbone: unknown
Growth in bacteria
  Bacterial resistance: Kanamycin, 50 μg/mL
  Growth temperature: 37°C
  Growth strain: DH5alpha
  Copy number: High Copy
Gene/Insert
  Gene/Insert name: mCherry KNL1 with RVSF-AAAA mutation, resistant to KNL1 siRNA (alt names: CASC5; pDL020)
  Species: H. sapiens (human)
  Mutation: RVSF 58 AAAA
  Entrez Gene: KNL1 (a.k.a. AF15Q14, CASC5, CT29, D40, MCPH4, PPP1R55, Spc7, hKNL-1, hSpc105)
  Tag / fusion protein: TEV S15 (N terminal on insert)
Terms and licenses: Academic/Nonprofit Terms; Industry Terms: Not Available to Industry
How to cite: mCherry KNL1 wt hardened and RVSF->AAAA was a gift from Iain Cheeseman & Michael Lampson (Addgene plasmid # 45226 ; http://n2t.net/addgene:45226 ; RRID:Addgene_45226)
