>Addgene plasmid #45226 | mCherry KNL1 wt hardened and RVSF->AAAA | addgene partial sequence | sequence record 64611 | mCherry-F 5'-ccccgtaatgcagaagaaga-3'
CTCCTCCGAGCGGATGTACCCCGAGGACGGCGCCCTGAAGGGCGAGATCAAGCAGAGGCTGAAGCTGAAG
GACGGCGGCCACTACGACGCTGAGGTCAAGACCACCTACAAGGCCAAGAAGCCCGTGCAGCTGCCCGGCG
CCTACAACGTCAACATCAAGTTGGACATCACCTCCCACAACGAGGACTACACCATCGTGGAACAGTACGA
ACGCGCCGAGGGCCGCCACTCCACCGGCGGCATGGACGAGCTGTACAAGTCCGGAGGGGATCGGTGGAGC
TCCACCGGTGGCGGCCGCTCTAGAGAGAATCTTTATTTTCAGGGCGCCGCCAAATTCAAAGAAACCGCTG
CTGCTAAATTCGAACGCCAGCACATGGACAGCGGAGGTGGAGGTACTAGTCTCGAGATGGATGGGGTGTC
TTCAGAGGCTAATGAAGAAAATGACAATATAGAGAGACCTGTTAGAAGACGGCATTCTTCAATATTGAAA
CCCCCAAGGAGTCCTCTTCAGGACCTCAGAGGTGGGAATGAAACAGTTCAAGAGTCAAACGCGTTAAGGA
ATAAGAAAAACTCTCGTGCAGCCGCCGCTGCAGATACTATAAAGGTATTCCAGACGGAGTCTCATATGAA
AATAGTGAGAAAGTCAGAAATGGAAGAAACAGAAGCAGGAGAAAATCTTCTTTTGATACAGAATAAGAAA
TTAGAAGATAATTACTGTGAAATTACTGGGATGAACACATTGCTTTCTGCTCCCATTCATACCCAGATGC
AACAGAAGGAGTTTTCAATTATAGAACATACCCGTGAAAGGAAACATGCAAATGACCAGACAGTCATTTT
TTCAGATGAAAACCAGATGGACCTG
